>Addgene plasmid #178988 | pBBK04 pCAS-Tyr-[gRNA: BsaI GFP dropout] (SplitHygR,AmpR) | addgene full sequence | sequence record 360673 | Addgene NGS Result
CGAAGCATCTGTGCTTCATTTTGTAGAACAAAAATGCAACGCGAGAGCGCTAATTTTTCAAACAAAGAAT
CTGAGCTGCATTTTTACAGAACAGAAATGCAACGCGAAAGCGCTATTTTACCAACGAAGAATCTGTGCTT
CATTTTTGTAAAACAAAAATGCAACGCGAGAGCGCTAATTTTTCAAACAAAGAATCTGAGCTGCATTTTT
ACAGAACAGAAATGCAACGCGAGAGCGCTATTTTACCAACAAAGAATCTATACTTCTTTTTTGTTCTACA
AAAATGCATCCCGAGAGCGCTATTTTTCTAACAAAGCATCTTAGATTACTTTTTTTCTCCTTTGTGCGCT
CTATAATGCAGTCTCTTGATAACTTTTTGCACTGTAGGTCCGTTAAGGTTAGAAGAAGGCTACTTTGGTG
TCTATTTTCTCTTCCATAAAAAAAGCCTGACTCCACTTCCCGCGTTTACTGATTACTAGCGAAGCTGCGG
GTGCATTTTTTCAAGATAAAGGCATCCCCGATTATATTCTATACCGATGTGGATTGCGCATACTTTGTGA
ACAGAAAGTGATAGCGTTGATGATTCTTCATTGGTCAGAAAATTATGAACGGTTTCTTCTATTTTGTCTC
TATATACTACGTATAGGAAATGTTTACATTTTCGTATTGTTTTCGATTCACTCTATGAATAGTTCTTACT
ACAATTTTTTTGTCTAAAGAGTAATACTAGAGATAAACATAAAAAATGTAGAGGTCGAGTTTAGATGCAA
GTTCAAGGAGCGAAAGGTGGATGGGTAGGTTATATAGGGATATAGCACAGAGATATATAGCAAAGAGATA
CTTTTGAGCAATGTTTGTGGAAGCGGTATTCGCAATATTTTAGTAGCCCGTTACAGTCCGGTGCGTTTTT
GGTTTTTTGAAAGTGCGTCTTCAGAGCGCTTTTGGTTTTCAAAAGCGCTCTGAAGTTCCTATACTTTCTA
GAGAATAGGAACTTCGGAATAGGAACTTCAAAGCGTTTCCGAAAACGAGCGCTTCCGAAAATGCAACGCG
AGCTGCGCACATACAGCTCACTGTTCACGTCGCACCTATATCTGCGTGTTGCCTGTATATATATATACAT
GAGAAGAACGGCATAGTGCGTGTTTATGCTTAAATGCGTATATGTGTTATGTAGTATACTCTTTCTTCAA
CAATTAAATACTCTCGGTAGCCAAGTTGGTTTAAGGCGCAAGACTGTAATTTATCACTACGAAATCTTGA
GATCGGGCGTTCGACTCGCCCCCGGGAGAGATGGCCGGCATGGTCCCAGCCTCCTCGCTGGCGCCGGCTG
GGCAACACCTTCGGGTGGCGAATGGGACTCGAGACCGAAAGTGAAACGTGATTTCATGCGTCATTTTGAA
CATTTTGTAAATCTTATTTAATAATGTGTGCGGCAATTCACATTTAATTTATGAATGTTTTCTTAACATC
GCGGCAACTCAAGAAACGGCAGGTTCGGATCTTAGCTACTAGAGAAAGAGGAGAAATACTAGATGCGTAA
AGGCGAAGAGCTGTTCACTGGTGTCGTCCCTATTCTGGTGGAACTGGATGGTGATGTCAACGGTCATAAG
TTTTCCGTGCGTGGCGAGGGTGAAGGTGACGCAACTAATGGTAAACTGACGCTGAAGTTCATCTGTACTA
CTGGTAAACTGCCGGTTCCTTGGCCGACTCTGGTAACGACGCTGACTTATGGTGTTCAGTGCTTTGCTCG
TTATCCGGACCATATGAAGCAGCATGACTTCTTCAAGTCCGCCATGCCGGAAGGCTATGTGCAGGAACGC
ACGATTTCCTTTAAGGATGACGGCACGTACAAAACGCGTGCGGAAGTGAAATTTGAAGGCGATACCCTGG
TAAACCGCATTGAGCTGAAAGGCATTGACTTTAAAGAGGACGGCAATATCCTGGGCCATAAGCTGGAATA
CAATTTTAACAGCCACAATGTTTACATCACCGCCGATAAACAAAAAAATGGCATTAAAGCGAATTTTAAA
ATTCGCCACAACGTGGAGGATGGCAGCGTGCAGCTGGCTGATCACTACCAGCAAAACACTCCAATCGGTG
ATGGTCCTGTTCTGCTGCCAGACAATCACTATCTGAGCACGCAAAGCGTTCTGTCTAAAGATCCGAACGA
GAAACGCGATCATATGGTTCTGCTGGAGTTCGTAACCGCAGCGGGCATCACGCATGGTATGGATGAACTG
TACAAATGACCAGGCATCAAATAAAACGAAAGGCTCAGTCGAAAGACTGGGCCTTTCGTTTTATCTGTTG
TTTGTCGGTGAACGCTCTCTACTAGAGTCACACTGGCTCACCTTCGGGTGGGCCTTTCTGCGTTTATAGG
TCTCCGTTTTAGAGCTAGAAATAGCAAGTTAAAATAAGGCTAGTCCGTTATCAACTTGAAAAAGTGGCAC
CGAGTCGGTGCTTTTTTTATTTTTTGTCACTATTGTTATGTAAAATGCCACCTCTGACAGTATGGAACGC
AAACTTCTGTCTAGTGGATATAGGTCTAGAGATCTGTTTAGCTTGCCTCGTCCCCGCCGGGTCACCCGGC
CAGCGACATGGAGGCCCAGAATACCCTCCTTGACAGTCTTGACGTGCGCAGCTCAGGGGCATGATGTGAC
TGTCGCCCGTACATTTAGCCCATACATCCCCATGTATAATCATTTGCATCCATACATTTTGATGGCCGCA
CGGCGCGAAGCAAAAATTACGGCTCCTCGCTGCAGACCTGCGAGCAGGGAAACGCTCCCCTCACAGACGC
GTTGAATTGTCCCCACGCCGCGCCCCTGTAGAGAAATATAAAAGGTTAGGATTTGCCACTGAGGTTCTTC
TTTCATATACTTCCTTTTAAAATCTTGCTAGGATACAGTTCTCACATCACATCCGAACATAAACAACAAT
GGGAAAGAAACCAGAATTGACAGCTACGTCTGTCGAGAAGTTTCTGATCGAAAAGTTCGACAGCGTGTCC
GACCTGATGCAGCTCTCGGAGGGCGAAGAATCTCGTGCTTTCAGCTTCGATGTAGGAGGGCGTGGATATG
TCCTGCGGGTAAATAGCTGCGCCGATGGTTTCTACAAAGATCGTTATGTTTATCGGCACTTTGCATCGGC
CGCGCTCCCGATTCCGGAAGTGCTTGACATTGGGGAATTTAGCGAGAGCCTGACCTATTGCATCTCCCGC
CGTGCACAGGGTGTCACGTTGCAAGACCTGCCTGAAACCGAACTGCCCGCTGTTCTGCAACCGGTCGCGG
AGGCCATGGATGCGATCGCTGCGGCCGATCTTAGCCAGACGAGCGGGTTCGGCCCATTCGGACCGCAAGG
AATCGGTCAATACACTACATGGCGTGATTTCATATGCGCGATTGCTGATCCCCATGTGTATCACTGGCAA
ACTGTGATGGACGACACCGTCAGTGCGTCCGTCGCGCAGGCTCTCGATGAGCTGATGCTTTGGGCCGAGG
ACTGCCCCGAAGTCCGGCACCTCGTGCACGCGGATTTCGGCTCCAACAATGTCCTGACGGACAATGGCCG
CATAACAGCGGTCATTGACTGGAGCGAGGCGATGTTCGGGGATTCCCAATACGAGGTCGCCAACATCTTC
TTCTGGAGGCCGTGGTTGGCTTGTATGGAGCAGCAGACGCGCTACTTCGAGCGGAGGCATCCGGAGCTTG
CAGGATCGACGTCGCTGCCTGCAGGACAGGGTGTCACGTTGCAAGACCTGCCTGAAACCGAACTGCCCGC
TGTTCTGCAACCGGTCGCGGAGGCCATGGATGCGATCGCTGCGGCCGATCTTAGCCAGACGAGCGGGTTC
GGCCCATTCGGACCGCAAGGAATCGGTCAATACACTACATGGCGTGATTTCATATGCGCGATTGCTGATC
CCCATGTGTATCACTGGCAAACTGTGATGGACGACACCGTCAGTGCGTCCGTCGCGCAGGCTCTCGATGA
GCTGATGCTTTGGGCCGAGGACTGCCCCGAAGTCCGGCACCTCGTGCACGCGGATTTCGGCTCCAACAAT
GTCCTGACGGACAATGGCCGCATAACAGCGGTCATTGACTGGAGCGAGGCGATGTTCGGGGATTCCCAAT
ACGAGGTCGCCAACATCTTCTTCTGGAGGCCGTGGTTGGCTTGTATGGAGCAGCAGACGCGCTACTTCGA
GCGGAGGCATCCGGAGCTTGCAGGATCGCCGCGGCTCCGGGCGTATATGCTCCGCATTGGTCTTGACCAA
CTCTATCAGAGCTTGGTTGACGGCAATTTCGATGATGCAGCTTGGGCGCAGGGTCGATGCGACGCAATCG
TCCGATCCGGAGCCGGGACTGTCGGGCGTACACAAATCGCCCGCAGAAGCGCGGCCGTCTGGACCGATGG
CTGTGTAGAAGTACTCGCCGATAGTGGAAACCGACGCCCCAGCACTCGTCCGAGGGCAAAGGAATAATCA
GTACTGACAATAAAAAGATTCTTGTTTTCAAGAACTTGTCATTTGTATAGTTTTTTTATATTGTAGTTGT
TCTATTTTAATCAAATGTTAGCGTGATTTATATTTTTTTTCGCCTCGACATCATCTGCCCAGATGCGAAG
TTAAGTGCGCAGAAAGTAATATCATGCGTCAATCGTATGTGAATGCTGGTCGCTATACTGCTGTCGATTC
GATACTAACGCCGCCATCCAGTGTCGAAAACGAGCTCTCGAGAACCCTTAATCAAAAAGGATCTTCACCT
AGATCCTTTTAAATTAAAAATGAAGTTTTAAATCAATCTAAAGTATATATGAGTAAACTTGGTCTGACAG
TTACCAATGCTTAATCAGTGAGGCACCTATCTCAGCGATCTGTCTATTTCGTTCATCCATAGTTGCCTGA
CTCCCCGTCGTGTAGATAACTACGATACGGGAGGGCTTACCATCTGGCCCCAGTGCTGCAATGATACCGC
GGGACCCACGCTCACCGGCTCCAGATTTATCAGCAATAAACCAGCCAGCCGGAAGGGCCGAGCGCAGAAG
TGGTCCTGCAACTTTATCCGCCTCCATCCAGTCTATTAATTGTTGCCGGGAAGCTAGAGTAAGTAGTTCG
CCAGTTAATAGTTTGCGCAACGTTGTTGCCATTGCTACAGGCATCGTGGTGTCACGCTCGTCGTTTGGTA
TGGCTTCATTCAGCTCCGGTTCCCAACGATCAAGGCGAGTTACATGATCCCCCATGTTGTGCAAAAAAGC
GGTTAGCTCCTTCGGTCCTCCGATCGTTGTCAGAAGTAAGTTGGCCGCAGTGTTATCACTCATGGTTATG
GCAGCACTGCATAATTCTCTTACTGTCATGCCATCCGTAAGATGCTTTTCTGTGACTGGTGAGTACTCAA
CCAAGTCATTCTGAGAATAGTGTATGCGGCGACCGAGTTGCTCTTGCCCGGCGTCAATACGGGATAATAC
CGCGCCACATAGCAGAACTTTAAAAGTGCTCATCATTGGAAAACGTTCTTCGGGGCGAAAACTCTCAAGG
ATCTTACCGCTGTTGAGATCCAGTTCGATGTAACCCACTCGTGCACCCAACTGATCTTCAGCATCTTTTA
CTTTCACCAGCGTTTCTGGGTGAGCAAAAACAGGAAGGCAAAATGCCGCAAAAAAGGGAATAAGGGCGAC
ACGGAAATGTTGAATACTCATACTCTTCCTTTTTCAATATTATTGAAGCATTTATCAGGGTTATTGTCTC
ATGAGCGGATACATATTTGAATGTATTTAGAAAAATAAACAAATAGGGGTTCGTCGACAGTCGAACAAGA
AGCAGGCAAAGTTTAGAGCACTGCCCCTCCGCACTCAAAAAAGAAAAAACTAGGAGGAAAATAAAATTCT
CAACCACACAAACACATAAACACATACAAATACAAATACAAGCTTATTTACTTGACATCGCGCGATCTTC
CACTATTCAGCGCCGTCCGCCCTCTCTCGTGTTTTTTGTTTACGCGACAACTATGCGAAATCCGGAGCAA
CGGGCAACCGTTTGGGGAAAGACCACACCCACGCGCGATCGCCATGGCAACGAGGTCGCACACGCCCCAC
ACCCAGACCTCCCTGCGAGCGGGCATGGGTACAATGTCCCCGTTGCCACAGACACCACTTCGTAGCACAG
CGCAGAGCGTAGCGTGTTGTTGCTGCTGACAAAAGAAAATTTTTCTTAGCAAAGCAAAGGAGGGGAAGCA
CGGGCAGATAGCACCGTACCATACCCTTGGAAACTCGAAATGAACGAAGCAGGAAATGAGAGAATGAGAG
TTTTGTAGGTATATATAGCGGTAGTGTTTGCGCGTTACCATCATCTTCTGGATCTATCTATTGTTCTTTT
CCTCATCACTTTCCCCTTTTTCGCTCTTCTTCTTGTCTTTTATTTCTTTCTTTTTTTTAATTGTTCCCTC
GATTGGCTATCTACCAAAGAATCCAAACTTAATACACGTATTTATTTGTCCAATTACCATGGATAAGAAA
TACTCAATAGGCTTAGATATCGGCACAAATAGCGTCGGATGGGCGGTGATCACTGATGAATATAAGGTTC
CGTCTAAAAAGTTCAAGGTTCTGGGAAATACAGACCGCCACAGTATCAAAAAAAATCTTATAGGGGCTCT
TTTATTTGACAGTGGAGAGACAGCGGAAGCGACTCGACTCAAACGGACAGCTCGTAGAAGGTATACACGT
CGGAAGAATCGTATTTGTTATCTACAGGAGATTTTTTCAAATGAGATGGCGAAAGTAGATGATAGTTTCT
TTCATCGACTTGAAGAGTCTTTTTTGGTGGAAGAAGACAAGAAGCATGAACGTCATCCTATTTTTGGAAA
TATAGTAGATGAAGTTGCTTATCATGAGAAATATCCAACTATCTATCATCTGCGAAAAAAATTGGTAGAT
TCTACTGATAAAGCGGATTTGCGCTTAATCTATTTGGCCTTAGCGCATATGATTAAGTTTCGTGGTCATT
TTTTGATTGAGGGAGATTTAAATCCTGATAATAGTGATGTGGACAAACTATTTATCCAGTTGGTACAAAC
CTACAATCAATTATTTGAAGAAAACCCTATTAACGCAAGTGGAGTAGATGCTAAAGCGATTCTTTCTGCA
CGATTGAGTAAATCAAGACGATTAGAAAATCTCATTGCTCAGCTCCCCGGTGAGAAGAAAAATGGCTTAT
TTGGGAATCTCATTGCTTTGTCATTGGGTTTGACCCCTAATTTTAAATCAAATTTTGATTTGGCAGAAGA
TGCTAAATTACAGCTTTCAAAAGATACTTACGATGATGATTTAGATAATTTATTGGCGCAAATTGGAGAT
CAATATGCTGATTTGTTTTTGGCAGCTAAGAATTTATCAGATGCTATTTTACTTTCAGATATCCTAAGAG
TAAATACTGAAATAACTAAGGCTCCCCTATCAGCTTCAATGATTAAACGCTACGATGAACATCATCAAGA
CTTGACTCTTTTAAAAGCTTTAGTTCGACAACAACTTCCAGAAAAGTATAAAGAAATCTTTTTTGATCAA
TCAAAAAACGGATATGCAGGTTATATTGATGGGGGAGCTAGCCAAGAAGAATTTTATAAATTTATCAAAC
CAATTTTAGAAAAAATGGATGGTACTGAGGAATTATTGGTGAAACTAAATCGTGAAGATTTGCTGCGCAA
GCAACGGACCTTTGACAACGGCTCTATTCCCCATCAAATTCACTTGGGTGAGCTGCATGCTATTTTGAGA
AGACAAGAAGACTTTTATCCATTTTTAAAAGACAATCGTGAGAAGATTGAAAAAATCTTGACTTTTCGAA
TTCCTTATTATGTTGGTCCATTGGCGCGTGGCAATAGTCGTTTTGCATGGATGACTCGGAAGTCTGAAGA
AACAATTACCCCATGGAATTTTGAAGAAGTTGTCGATAAAGGTGCTTCAGCTCAATCATTTATTGAACGC
ATGACAAACTTTGATAAAAATCTTCCAAATGAAAAAGTACTACCAAAACATAGTTTGCTTTATGAGTATT
TTACGGTTTATAACGAATTGACAAAGGTCAAATATGTTACTGAAGGAATGCGAAAACCAGCATTTCTTTC
AGGTGAACAGAAGAAAGCCATTGTTGATTTACTCTTCAAAACAAATCGAAAAGTAACCGTTAAGCAATTA
AAAGAAGATTATTTCAAAAAAATAGAATGTTTTGATAGTGTTGAAATTTCAGGAGTTGAAGATAGATTTA
ATGCTTCATTAGGTACCTACCATGATTTGCTAAAAATTATTAAAGATAAAGATTTTTTGGATAATGAAGA
AAATGAAGATATCTTAGAGGATATTGTTTTAACATTGACCTTATTTGAAGATAGGGAGATGATTGAGGAA
AGACTTAAAACATATGCTCACCTCTTTGATGATAAGGTGATGAAACAGCTTAAACGTCGCCGTTATACTG
GTTGGGGACGTTTGTCTCGAAAATTGATTAATGGTATTAGGGATAAGCAATCTGGCAAAACAATATTAGA
TTTTTTGAAATCAGATGGTTTTGCCAATCGCAATTTTATGCAGCTGATCCATGATGATAGTTTGACATTT
AAAGAAGACATTCAAAAAGCACAAGTGTCTGGACAAGGCGATAGTTTACATGAACATATTGCAAATTTAG
CTGGTAGCCCTGCTATTAAAAAAGGTATTTTACAGACTGTAAAAGTTGTTGATGAATTGGTCAAAGTAAT
GGGGCGGCATAAGCCAGAAAATATCGTTATTGAAATGGCACGTGAAAATCAGACAACTCAAAAGGGCCAG
AAAAATTCGCGAGAGCGTATGAAACGAATCGAAGAAGGTATCAAAGAATTAGGAAGTCAGATTCTTAAAG
AGCATCCTGTTGAAAATACTCAATTGCAAAATGAAAAGCTCTATCTCTATTATCTCCAAAATGGAAGAGA
CATGTATGTGGACCAAGAATTAGATATTAATCGTTTAAGTGATTATGATGTCGATCACATTGTTCCACAA
AGTTTCCTTAAAGACGATTCAATAGACAATAAGGTCTTAACGCGTTCTGATAAAAATCGTGGTAAATCGG
ATAACGTTCCAAGTGAAGAAGTAGTCAAAAAGATGAAAAACTATTGGAGACAACTTCTAAACGCCAAGTT
AATCACTCAACGTAAGTTTGATAATTTAACGAAAGCTGAACGTGGAGGTTTGAGTGAACTTGATAAAGCT
GGTTTTATCAAACGCCAATTGGTTGAAACTCGCCAAATCACTAAGCATGTGGCACAAATTTTGGATAGTC
GCATGAATACTAAATACGATGAAAATGATAAACTTATTCGAGAGGTTAAAGTGATTACCTTAAAATCTAA
ATTAGTTTCTGACTTCCGAAAAGATTTCCAATTCTATAAAGTACGTGAGATTAACAATTACCATCATGCC
CATGATGCGTATCTAAATGCCGTCGTTGGAACTGCTTTGATTAAGAAATATCCAAAACTTGAATCGGAGT
TTGTCTATGGTGATTATAAAGTTTATGATGTTCGTAAAATGATTGCTAAGTCTGAGCAAGAAATAGGCAA
AGCAACCGCAAAATATTTCTTTTACTCTAATATCATGAACTTCTTCAAAACAGAAATTACACTTGCAAAT
GGAGAGATTCGCAAACGCCCTCTAATCGAAACTAATGGGGAAACTGGAGAAATTGTCTGGGATAAAGGGC
GAGATTTTGCCACAGTGCGCAAAGTATTGTCCATGCCCCAAGTCAATATTGTCAAGAAAACAGAAGTACA
GACAGGCGGATTCTCCAAGGAGTCAATTTTACCAAAAAGAAATTCGGACAAGCTTATTGCTCGTAAAAAA
GACTGGGATCCAAAAAAATATGGTGGTTTTGATAGTCCAACGGTAGCTTATTCAGTCCTAGTGGTTGCTA
AGGTGGAAAAAGGGAAATCGAAGAAGTTAAAATCCGTTAAAGAGTTACTAGGGATCACAATTATGGAAAG
AAGTTCCTTTGAAAAAAATCCGATTGACTTTTTAGAAGCTAAAGGATATAAGGAAGTTAAAAAAGACTTA
ATCATTAAACTACCTAAATATAGTCTTTTTGAGTTAGAAAACGGTCGTAAACGGATGCTGGCTAGTGCCG
GAGAATTACAAAAAGGAAATGAGCTGGCTCTGCCAAGCAAATATGTGAATTTTTTATATTTAGCTAGTCA
TTATGAAAAGTTGAAGGGTAGTCCAGAAGATAACGAACAAAAACAATTGTTTGTGGAGCAGCATAAGCAT
TATTTAGATGAGATTATTGAGCAAATCAGTGAATTTTCTAAGCGTGTTATTTTAGCAGATGCCAATTTAG
ATAAAGTTCTTAGTGCATATAACAAACATAGAGACAAACCAATACGTGAACAAGCAGAAAATATTATTCA
TTTATTTACGTTGACGAATCTTGGAGCTCCCGCTGCTTTTAAATATTTTGATACAACAATTGATCGTAAA
CGATATACGTCTACAAAAGAAGTTTTAGATGCCACTCTTATCCATCAATCCATCACTGGTCTTTATGAAA
CACGCATTGATTTGAGTCAGCTAGGAGGTGACGGTGGAGGGCCAAAAAAGAAAAGAAAAGTTGAAGATGC
TTCTGCTCATCATCACCATCACCATCACCATTAAATCCGCTCTAACCGAAAAGGAAGGAGTTAGACAACC
TGAAGTCTAGGTCCCTATTTATTTTTTTATAGTTATGTTAGTATTAAGAACGTTATTTATATTTCAAATT
TTTCTTTTTTTTCTGTACAGACGCGTGTACGCATGTAACATTATACTGAAAACCTTGCTTGAGAAGGTTT
TGGGACGCTCGAAGTGAGCAAAAGGCCAGCAAAAGGCCAGGAACCGTAAAAAGGCCGCGTTGCTGGCGTT
TTTCCATAGGCTCCGCCCCCCTGACGAGCATCACAAAAATCGACGCTCAAGTCAGAGGTGGCGAAACCCG
ACAGGACTATAAAGATACCAGGCGTTTCCCCCTGGAAGCTCCCTCGTGCGCTCTCCTGTTCCGACCCTGC
CGCTTACCGGATACCTGTCCGCCTTTCTCCCTTCGGGAAGCGTGGCGCTTTCTCATAGCTCACGCTGTAG
GTATCTCAGTTCGGTGTAGGTCGTTCGCTCCAAGCTGGGCTGTGTGCACGAACCCCCCGTTCAGCCCGAC
CGCTGCGCCTTATCCGGTAACTATCGTCTTGAGTCCAACCCGGTAAGACACGACTTATCGCCACTGGCAG
CAGCCACTGGTAACAGGATTAGCAGAGCGAGGTATGTAGGCGGTGCTACAGAGTTCTTGAAGTGGTGGCC
TAACTACGGCTACACTAGAAGAACAGTATTTGGTATCTGCGCTCTGCTGAAGCCAGTTACCTTCGGAAAA
AGAGTTGGTAGCTCTTGATCCGGCAAACAAACCACCGCTGGTAGCGGTGGTTTTTTTGTTTGCAAGCAGC
AGATTACGCGCAGAAAAAAAGGATCTCAAGAAGATCCTTTGATCTTTTCTAC
Features (pLannotate 1.2.2; 16 found; start..end, strand, type, name):
      1..1159    -  rep_origin     2μ ori: yeast 2μ plasmid origin of replication
   1200..1288    +  ncRNA          tRNA: Accession: RF00005 - tRNA
   1533..2246    +  CDS            superfolder GFP: GFP variant that folds robustly even when fused to poorly folded proteins (Pédelacq et al., 2006)
   2258..2329    +  terminator     rrnB T1 terminator: transcription terminator T1 from the E. coli rrnB gene
   2345..2372    +  terminator     T7Te terminator: phage T7 early transcription terminator
   2386..2461    +  misc_RNA       gRNA scaffold: guide RNA scaffold for the Streptococcus pyogenes CRISPR/Cas9 system
   2595..3718    +  gene           hphMX6 (fragment): yeast selectable marker conferring hygromycin resistance
   3736..4476    +  CDS            HygR (fragment): aminoglycoside phosphotransferase from E. coli confers resistance to hygromycin
   4483..4680    +  terminator     TEF terminator: Ashbya gossypii TEF terminator
   4831..5691    -  CDS            AmpR: β-lactamase; bla; confers resistance to ampicillin, carbenicillin, and related antibiotics
   5692..5783    -  promoter       AmpR promoter: bla
   5931..6344    -  CDS            YJC7_YEAST: Protein predicted: Swiss-Prot protein existence level 4. From Saccharomyces cerevisiae (strain ATCC 204508 / S288c) (Baker's yeast).
   6499..10602   +  CDS            cas9: CAS9_STRP1 - Also known as csn1 From Streptococcus pyogenes serotype M1.
  10651..10671   +  CDS            7xHis: 6xHis affinity tag
  10675..10864   +  terminator     CYC1 terminator: S. cerevisiae CYC1; transcription terminator for CYC1
  10921..11509   -  rep_origin     ori: high-copy-number ColE1/pMB1/pBR322/pUC origin of replication
