[The description below was written by a language model from this plasmid's Addgene catalogue record and pLannotate feature annotations shown in this document.]
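Description:
pBBK04 pCAS-Tyr-[gRNA: BsaI GFP dropout] is an 11.5 kb yeast–E. coli shuttle vector from the MyLO (Markerless Yeast Localization and Overexpression) CRISPR-Cas9 toolkit. It co-expresses Streptococcus pyogenes Cas9 and a guide RNA in yeast. In bacteria it is maintained at high copy from a pUC-type ColE1 origin under ampicillin selection (AmpR with its bla promoter). In yeast it replicates episomally from the 2μ origin.

The Cas9 coding sequence is followed by a short polyhistidine tag and the CYC1 terminator. Its promoter is not annotated, although the region just upstream matched a predicted S. cerevisiae ORF on the opposite strand, which suggests native yeast sequence there. The gRNA cassette begins with a tRNA element, presumably the tyrosine tRNA implied by "Tyr" in the name. Elements of this kind typically provide Pol III-driven expression and processing of the guide. Between the tRNA and the S. pyogenes gRNA scaffold lies a superfolder GFP cassette ending in the bacterial rrnB T1 and T7Te terminators. This is the BsaI GFP dropout: Golden Gate cloning of a spacer replaces it, so correct clones should be recognisable as non-fluorescent E. coli colonies.

Yeast selection relies on "split" hygromycin resistance. The feature table shows two separate partial matches, an hphMX6 fragment and a HygR fragment, followed by the Ashbya gossypii TEF terminator. This fits an interrupted marker, but the record does not explain how the split marker is restored or used. The plasmid itself was assembled by BsmBI Golden Gate cloning, and it is intended for pre-cloning guides ahead of markerless genome editing in yeast.
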