Addgene plasmid #178988: pBBK04 pCAS-Tyr-[gRNA: BsaI GFP dropout] (SplitHygR,AmpR)
Purpose: Sp.Cas9 and gRNA yeast expression vector for Golden Gate pre-cloning of gRNA. Selection = SplitHygromycin resistance
Depositing lab: Vincent Martin. Depositing organization: Concordia University. Publication: The MyLo CRISPR-Cas9 Toolkit: A Markerless Yeast Localization and Overexpression CRISPR-Cas9 Toolkit. Bean BDM, Whiteway M, Martin VJJ. G3 (Bethesda). 2022 Jun 16. pii: 6609175. doi: 10.1093/g3journal/jkac154. PubMed 35708612.
Backbone
  Vector backbone: 2-micron/pUC
  Vector type: Yeast Expression, CRISPR, Synthetic Biology
Growth in bacteria
  Bacterial resistance: Ampicillin, 100 μg/mL
  Growth temperature: 37°C
  Growth strain: DH5alpha
  Copy number: High Copy
Gene/Insert
  Gene/Insert name: S. pyogenes Cas9
  Species: Streptococcus pyogenes
  Cloning method: Restriction Enzyme; 5′ cloning site Unknown (unknown if destroyed); 3′ cloning site Unknown (unknown if destroyed)
Terms and licenses: Academic/Nonprofit Terms; Industry Terms: Not Available to Industry
Depositor comments: Part of the Markerless Yeast Localization and Overexpression (MyLO) CRISPR-Cas9 Toolkit. Vector cloned using BsmBI Golden Gate cloning.
How to cite: pBBK04 pCAS-Tyr-[gRNA: BsaI GFP dropout] (SplitHygR,AmpR) was a gift from Vincent Martin (Addgene plasmid # 178988 ; http://n2t.net/addgene:178988 ; RRID:Addgene_178988)
